Addgene plasmid #216620: CTNNB1 - R565C in pENTR
Purpose: gateway cloning donor vector containing CTNNB1 ASD mutation
Depositing lab: Douglas Allan & Christopher Loewen. Depositing organization: University of British Columbia.
Backbone
  Vector backbone: pCR8-GW-TOPO
  Backbone manufacturer: GenScript
  Backbone size w/o insert (bp): 2800
  Vector type: Gateway Entry Plasmid
Growth in bacteria
  Bacterial resistance: Spectinomycin, 50 μg/mL
  Growth temperature: 37°C
  Growth strain: DH5alpha
  Copy number: High Copy
Gene/Insert
  Gene/Insert name: CTNNB1
  Species: H. sapiens (human)
  Insert size (bp): 2300
  Mutation: R565C
  Entrez Gene: CTNNB1 (a.k.a. CTNNB, EVR7, MRD19, NEDSDV, armadillo)
  Cloning method: Gibson Cloning
  Sequencing primers: 5′ M13 fwd; 3′ M13 rev
Terms and licenses: Academic/Nonprofit Terms; Industry Terms: Not Available to Industry
Depositor comments: insert contains a Kozak sequence that encodes a linker for cloning into N-terminal tagging pDEST vectors
How to cite: CTNNB1 - R565C in pENTR was a gift from Douglas Allan & Christopher Loewen (Addgene plasmid # 216620 ; http://n2t.net/addgene:216620 ; RRID:Addgene_216620)
