[The description below was written by a language model from this plasmid's Addgene catalogue record and pLannotate feature annotations shown in this document.]
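Description:
CTNNB1 - R565C in pENTR is a Gateway entry (donor) plasmid built on the pCR8-GW-TOPO backbone and carrying the human CTNNB1 coding sequence with an R565C substitution, which the record describes as an autism spectrum disorder (ASD)-associated mutation. CTNNB1 encodes β-catenin, a protein that functions both in cadherin-based cell-cell adhesion and as a transcriptional co-activator in Wnt signalling. The sequenced plasmid is about 5.1 kb, consistent with a roughly 2.3 kb insert placed in a roughly 2.8 kb backbone by Gibson assembly. It is maintained in E. coli at high copy through a ColE1/pUC-type origin and selected with spectinomycin via the aadA (SmR) aminoglycoside adenylyltransferase gene. The short lacZα, lacI, GmR and integron Pc promoter fragments in the annotation are backbone remnants rather than functional units.

The open reading frame sits between attL1 and attL2 sites, so an LR Clonase reaction can transfer it directionally into any attR-containing destination vector. No promoter positioned to express the insert is annotated in the entry clone itself. A T7 promoter lies just outside attL2, pointing back towards the insert on the opposite strand, and rrnB T1 and T2 terminators lie upstream of the cassette to insulate it from read-through transcription. Expression context, tags and host are therefore determined by the chosen destination vector. According to the depositor, the insert includes a Kozak sequence that also reads as a linker, allowing in-frame fusion when recombined into N-terminal tagging destination vectors. M13 forward and reverse primer sites flank the cassette for sequence verification. The construct is intended as a source clone for generating expression vectors to study this CTNNB1 variant.
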