Features (pLannotate 1.2.2; 12 found; start..end, strand, type, name):
     42..78      -  CDS            lacZα (fragment): LacZα fragment of β-galactosidase; lacZ fragment
     94..193     +  protein_bind   attL1: mutant version of attL; recombination site for the Gateway® LR reaction LR Clonase™
    202..2547    +  CDS            CTNNB1: protein involved both in cell-cell adhesion as part of the cadherin protein complex, and in gene transcription as part of the Wnt signaling pathway; CTNNB1; also known as catenin beta-1; related to Drosophila armadillo
   2551..2650    -  protein_bind   attL2: mutant version of attL; recombination site for the Gateway® LR reaction LR Clonase™
   2668..2686    -  promoter       T7 promoter: promoter for bacteriophage T7 RNA polymerase
   2876..2899    +  promoter       Pc promoter (fragment): intI1 (promoter lies within the coding sequence); class 1 integron promoter
   3075..3131    +  CDS            GmR (fragment): gentamycin acetyltransferase; aacC1; confers resistance to gentamycin
   3138..3929    +  CDS            SmR: aminoglycoside adenylyltransferase (Murphy, 1985); aadA; confers resistance to spectinomycin and streptomycin
   4022..4610    +  rep_origin     ori: high-copy-number ColE1/pMB1/pBR322/pUC origin of replication
   4793..4885    +  CDS            lacI (fragment): lac repressor; lacI; The lac repressor binds to the lac operator to inhibit transcription in E. coli. This inhibition can be relieved by adding lactose or isopropyl-β-D-thiogalactopyranoside (IPTG).
   4940..4967    -  terminator     rrnB T2 terminator: transcription terminator T2 from the E. coli rrnB gene
   5099..5142    +  terminator     rrnB T1 terminator: Escherichia coli rrnB; transcription terminator T1 from the E. coli rrnB gene
>Addgene plasmid #216620 | CTNNB1 - R565C in pENTR | addgene full sequence | sequence record 427251 | Addgene NGS Result
GCCTGGCAGTTCCCTACTCTCGCGTTAACGCTAGCATGGATGTTTTCCCAGTCACGACGTTGTAAAACGA
CGGCCAGTCTTAAGCTCGGGCCCCAAATAATGATTTTATTTTGACTGATAGTGACCTGTTCGTTGCAACA
AATTGATGAGCAATGCTTTTTTATAATGCCAACTTTGTACAAAAAAGCAGGCTCCGGCACCATGGCTACT
CAAGCTGATTTGATGGAGTTGGACATGGCCATGGAACCAGACAGAAAAGCGGCTGTTAGTCACTGGCAGC
AACAGTCTTACCTGGACTCTGGAATCCATTCTGGTGCCACTACCACAGCTCCTTCTCTGAGTGGTAAAGG
CAATCCTGAGGAAGAGGATGTGGATACCTCCCAAGTCCTGTATGAGTGGGAACAGGGATTTTCTCAGTCC
TTCACTCAAGAACAAGTAGCTGATATTGATGGACAGTATGCAATGACTCGAGCTCAGAGGGTACGAGCTG
CTATGTTCCCTGAGACATTAGATGAGGGCATGCAGATCCCATCTACACAGTTTGATGCTGCTCATCCCAC
TAATGTCCAGCGTTTGGCTGAACCATCACAGATGCTGAAACATGCAGTTGTAAACTTGATTAACTATCAA
GATGATGCAGAACTTGCCACACGTGCAATCCCTGAACTGACAAAACTGCTAAATGACGAGGACCAGGTGG
TGGTTAATAAGGCTGCAGTTATGGTCCATCAGCTTTCTAAAAAGGAAGCTTCCAGACACGCTATCATGCG
TTCTCCTCAGATGGTGTCTGCTATTGTACGTACCATGCAGAATACAAATGATGTAGAAACAGCTCGTTGT
ACCGCTGGGACCTTGCATAACCTTTCCCATCATCGTGAGGGCTTACTGGCCATCTTTAAGTCTGGAGGCA
TTCCTGCCCTGGTGAAAATGCTTGGTTCACCAGTGGATTCTGTGTTGTTTTATGCCATTACAACTCTCCA
CAACCTTTTATTACATCAAGAAGGAGCTAAAATGGCAGTGCGTTTAGCTGGTGGGCTGCAGAAAATGGTT
GCCTTGCTCAACAAAACAAATGTTAAATTCTTGGCTATTACGACAGACTGCCTTCAAATTTTAGCTTATG
GCAACCAAGAAAGCAAGCTCATCATACTGGCTAGTGGTGGACCCCAAGCTTTAGTAAATATAATGAGGAC
CTATACTTACGAAAAACTACTGTGGACCACAAGCAGAGTGCTGAAGGTGCTATCTGTCTGCTCTAGTAAT
AAGCCGGCTATTGTAGAAGCTGGTGGAATGCAAGCTTTAGGACTTCACCTGACAGATCCAAGTCAACGTC
TTGTTCAGAACTGTCTTTGGACTCTCAGGAATCTTTCAGATGCTGCAACTAAACAGGAAGGGATGGAAGG
TCTCCTTGGGACTCTTGTTCAGCTTCTGGGTTCAGATGATATAAATGTGGTCACCTGTGCAGCTGGAATT
CTTTCTAACCTCACTTGCAATAATTATAAGAACAAGATGATGGTCTGCCAAGTGGGTGGTATAGAGGCTC
TTGTGCGTACTGTCCTTCGGGCTGGTGACAGGGAAGACATCACTGAGCCTGCCATCTGTGCTCTTCGTCA
TCTGACCAGCCGACACCAAGAAGCAGAGATGGCCCAGAATGCAGTTCGCCTTCACTATGGACTACCAGTT
GTGGTTAAGCTCTTACACCCACCATCCCACTGGCCTCTGATAAAGGCTACTGTTGGATTGATTCGAAATC
TTGCCCTTTGTCCCGCAAATCATGCACCTTTGCGTGAGCAGGGTGCCATTCCACGACTAGTTCAGTTGCT
TGTTCGTGCACATCAGGATACCCAGCGCCGTACGTCCATGGGTGGGACACAGCAGCAATTTGTGGAGGGG
GTCTGCATGGAAGAAATAGTTGAAGGTTGTACCGGAGCCCTTCACATCCTAGCTCGGGATGTTCACAACC
GAATTGTTATCAGAGGACTAAATACCATTCCATTGTTTGTGCAGCTGCTTTATTCTCCCATTGAAAACAT
CCAAAGAGTAGCTGCAGGGGTCCTCTGTGAACTTGCTCAGGACAAGGAAGCTGCAGAAGCTATTGAAGCT
GAGGGAGCCACAGCTCCTCTGACAGAGTTACTTCACTCTAGGAATGAAGGTGTGGCGACATATGCAGCTG
CTGTTTTGTTCCGAATGTCTGAGGACAAGCCACAAGATTACAAGAAACGGCTTTCAGTTGAGCTGACCAG
CTCTCTCTTCAGAACAGAGCCAATGGCTTGGAATGAGACTGCTGATCTTGGACTTGATATTGGTGCCCAG
GGAGAACCCCTTGGATATCGCCAGGATGATCCTAGCTATCGTTCTTTTCACTCTGGTGGATATGGCCAGG
ATGCCTTGGGTATGGACCCCATGATGGAACATGAGATGGGTGGCCACCACCCTGGTGCTGACTATCCAGT
TGATGGGCTGCCAGATCTGGGGCATGCCCAGGACCTCATGGATGGGCTGCCTCCAGGTGACAGCAATCAG
CTGGCCTGGTTTGATACTGACCTGTAATAGACCCAGCTTTCTTGTACAAAGTTGGCATTATAAAAAATAA
TTGCTCATCAATTTGTTGCAACGAACAGGTCACTATCAGTCAAAATAAAATCATTATTTGCCATCCAGCT
GATATCCCCTATAGTGAGTCGTATTACATGGTCATAGCTGTTTCCTGGCAGCTCTGGCCCGTGTCTCAAA
ATCTCTGATGTTACATTGCACAAGATAAAAATATATCATCATGCCTCCTCTAGACCAGCCAGGACAGAAA
TGCCTCGACTTCGCTGCTACCCAAGGTTGCCGGGTGACGCACACCGTGGAAACGGATGAAGGCACGAACC
CAGTGGACATAAGCCTGTTCGGTTCGTAAGCTGTAATGCAAGTAGCGTATGCGCTCACGCAACTGGTCCA
GAACCTTGACCGAACGCAGCGGTGGTAACGGCGCAGTGGCGGTTTTCATGGCTTGTTATGACTGTTTTTT
TGGGGTACAGTCTATGCCTCGGGCATCCAAGCAGCAAGCGCGTTACGCCGTGGGTCGATGTTTGATGTTA
TGGAGCAGCAACGATGTTACGCAGCAGGGCAGTCGCCCTAAAACAAAGTTAAACATTATGAGGGAAGCGG
TGATCGCCGAAGTATCGACTCAACTATCAGAGGTAGTTGGCGTCATCGAGCGCCATCTCGAACCGACGTT
GCTGGCCGTACATTTGTACGGCTCCGCAGTGGATGGCGGCCTGAAGCCACACAGTGATATTGATTTGCTG
GTTACGGTGACCGTAAGGCTTGATGAAACAACGCGGCGAGCTTTGATCAACGACCTTTTGGAAACTTCGG
CTTCCCCTGGAGAGAGCGAGATTCTCCGCGCTGTAGAAGTCACCATTGTTGTGCACGACGACATCATTCC
GTGGCGTTATCCAGCTAAGCGCGAACTGCAATTTGGAGAATGGCAGCGCAATGACATTCTTGCAGGTATC
TTCGAGCCAGCCACGATCGACATTGATCTGGCTATCTTGCTGACAAAAGCAAGAGAACATAGCGTTGCCT
TGGTAGGTCCAGCGGCGGAGGAACTCTTTGATCCGGTTCCTGAACAGGATCTATTTGAGGCGCTAAATGA
AACCTTAACGCTATGGAACTCGCCGCCCGACTGGGCTGGCGATGAGCGAAATGTAGTGCTTACGTTGTCC
CGCATTTGGTACAGCGCAGTAACCGGCAAAATCGCGCCGAAGGATGTCGCTGCCGACTGGGCAATGGAGC
GCCTGCCGGCCCAGTATCAGCCCGTCATACTTGAAGCTAGACAGGCTTATCTTGGACAAGAAGAAGATCG
CTTGGCCTCGCGCGCAGATCAGTTGGAAGAATTTGTCCACTACGTGAAAGGCGAGATCACCAAGGTAGTC
GGCAAATAACCCTCGAGCCACCCATGACCAAAATCCCTTAACGTGAGTTACGCGTCGTTCCACTGAGCGT
CAGACCCCGTAGAAAAGATCAAAGGATCTTCTTGAGATCCTTTTTTTCTGCGCGTAATCTGCTGCTTGCA
AACAAAAAAACCACCGCTACCAGCGGTGGTTTGTTTGCCGGATCAAGAGCTACCAACTCTTTTTCCGAAG
GTAACTGGCTTCAGCAGAGCGCAGATACCAAATACTGTTCTTCTAGTGTAGCCGTAGTTAGGCCACCACT
TCAAGAACTCTGTAGCACCGCCTACATACCTCGCTCTGCTAATCCTGTTACCAGTGGCTGCTGCCAGTGG
CGATAAGTCGTGTCTTACCGGGTTGGACTCAAGACGATAGTTACCGGATAAGGCGCAGCGGTCGGGCTGA
ACGGGGGGTTCGTGCACACAGCCCAGCTTGGAGCGAACGACCTACACCGAACTGAGATACCTACAGCGTG
AGCTATGAGAAAGCGCCACGCTTCCCGAAGGGAGAAAGGCGGACAGGTATCCGGTAAGCGGCAGGGTCGG
AACAGGAGAGCGCACGAGGGAGCTTCCAGGGGGAAACGCCTGGTATCTTTATAGTCCTGTCGGGTTTCGC
CACCTCTGACTTGAGCGTCGATTTTTGTGATGCTCGTCAGGGGGGCGGAGCCTATGGAAAAACGCCAGCA
ACGCGGCCTTTTTACGGTTCCTGGCCTTTTGCTGGCCTTTTGCTCACATGTTCTTTCCTGCGTTATCCCC
TGATTCTGTGGATAACCGTATTACCGCCTTTGAGTGAGCTGATACCGCTCGCCGCAGCCGAACGACCGAG
CGCAGCGAGTCAGTGAGCGAGGAAGCGGAAGAGCGCCCAATACGCAAACCGCCTCTCCCCGCGCGTTGGC
CGATTCATTAATGCAGCTGGCACGACAGGTTTCCCGACTGGAAAGCGGGCAGTGAGCGCAACGCAATTAA
TACGCGTACCGCTAGCCAGGAAGAGTTTGTAGAAACGCAAAAAGGCCATCCGTCAGGATGGCCTTCTGCT
TAGTTTGATGCCTGGCAGTTTATGGCGGGCGTCCTGCCCGCCACCCTCCGGGCCGTTGCTTCACAACGTT
CAAATCCGCTCCCGGCGGATTTGTCCTACTCAGGAGAGCGTTCACCGACAAACAACAGATAAAACGAAAG
GCCCAGTCTTCCGACTGAGCCTTTCGTTTTATTTGAT
